>Addgene plasmid #161654 | IDG_KCNS2_OE_1 | addgene full sequence | sequence record 319635 | Addgene NGS Result
CGTTACATAACTTACGGTAAATGGCCCGCCTGGCTGACCGCCCAACGACCCCCGCCCATTGACGTCAATA
ATGACGTATGTTCCCATAGTAACGCCAATAGGGACTTTCCATTGACGTCAATGGGTGGAGTATTTACGGT
AAACTGCCCACTTGGCAGTACATCAAGTGTATCATATGCCAAGTACGCCCCCTATTGACGTCAATGACGG
TAAATGGCCCGCCTGGCATTATGCCCAGTACATGACCTTATGGGACTTTCCTACTTGGCAGTACATCTAC
GTATTAGTCATCGCTATTACCATGGTGATGCGGTTTTGGCAGTACATCAATGGGCGTGGATAGCGGTTTG
ACTCACGGGGATTTCCAAGTCTCCACCCCATTGACGTCAATGGGAGTTTGTTTTGGCACCAAAATCAACG
GGACTTTCCAAAATGTCGTAACAACTCCGCCCCATTGACGCAAATGGGCGGTAGGCGTGTACGGTGGGAG
GTCTATATAAGCAGAGCTCTCTGGCTAACTGTCGGGATCAACAAGTTTGTACAAAAAAGTTGGCATGTCA
GGCCTGCGGCCCGGCACTCAAGTGGACCCTGAGATTGAGCTTTTTGTAAAGGCTGGAAGTGATGGAGAGA
GTATTGGAAACTGTCCCTTTTGCCAACGCCTTTTCATGATCCTCTGGCTTAAAGGAGTTAAATTTAATGT
GACAACTGTTGACATGACCAGAAAGCCTGAAGAACTAAAGGACTTAGCCCCAGGTACCAATCCTCCGTTC
CTGGTGTATAACAAGGAGTTGAAAACAGACTTCATTAAAATTGAGGAGTTTTTAGAACAAACCCTGGCTC
CTCCAAGGTACCCTCACCTGAGTCCCAAGTACAAGGAGTCTTTTGATGTGGGCTGTAACCTCTTTGCCAA
GTTTTCTGCATACATTAAGAATACACAAAAGGAGGCAAATAAGAATTTTGAAAAATCTCTGCTCAAAGAA
TTCAAGCGTCTGGATGACTACTTAAACACCCCACTTCTGGATGAAATTGATCCAGACAGTGCTGAGGAAC
CCCCAGTTTCCAGAAGACTATTCTTGGATGGGGACCAGCTAACACTGGCTGATTGTAGCTTGTTACCCAA
GCTGAACATTATTAAAGTTGCTGCCAAGAAATATCGTGACTTTGACATTCCAGCAGAATTCTCAGGAGTC
TGGCGTTATCTCCACAATGCCTATGCCCGTGAAGAATTTACCCACACGTGTCCTGAAGACAAAGAAATTG
AAAATACTTACGCAAATGTGGCTAAACAGAAGAGTTACCCAACTTTCTTGTACAAAGTGGTTGGTAAGCC
TATCCCTAACCCTCTCCTCGGTCTCGATTCTACGTAGTAATGAGCTAGCGCTAACCGGTGGCGCGTTAAG
TCGACAATCAACCTCTGGATTACAAAATTTGTGAAAGATTGACTGGTATTCTTAACTATGTTGCTCCTTT
TACGCTATGTGGATACGCTGCTTTAATGCCTTTGTATCATGCTATTGCTTCCCGTATGGCTTTCATTTTC
TCCTCCTTGTATAAATCCTGGTTGCTGTCTCTTTATGAGGAGTTGTGGCCCGTTGTCAGGCAACGTGGCG
TGGTGTGCACTGTGTTTGCTGACGCAACCCCCACTGGTTGGGGCATTGCCACCACCTGTCAGCTCCTTTC
CGGGACTTTCGCTTTCCCCCTCCCTATTGCCACGGCGGAACTCATCGCCGCCTGCCTTGCCCGCTGCTGG
ACAGGGGCTCGGCTGTTGGGCACTGACAATTCCGTGGTGTTGTCGGGGAAATCATCGTCCTTTCCTTGGC
TGCTCGCCTGTGTTGCCACCTGGATTCTGCGCGGGACGTCCTTCTGCTACGTCCCTTCGGCCCTCAATCC
AGCGGACCTTCCTTCCCGCGGCCTGCTGCCGGCTCTGCGGCCTCTTCCGCGTCTTCGCCTTCGCCCTCAG
ACGAGTCGGATCTCCCTTTGGGCCGCCTCCCCGCGTCGACTTTAAGACCAATGACTTACAAGGCAGCTGT
AGATCTTAGCCACTTTTTAAAAGAAAAGGGGGGACTGGAAGGGCTAATTCACTCCCAACGAAGACAAGAT
CTGCTTTTTGCTTGTACTGGGTCTCTCTGGTTAGACCAGATCTGAGCCTGGGAGCTCTCTGGCTAACTAG
GGAACCCACTGCTTAAGCCTCAATAAAGCTTGCCTTGAGTGCTTCAAGTAGTGTGTGCCCGTCTGTTGTG
TGACTCTGGTAACTAGAGATCCCTCAGACCCTTTTAGTCAGTGTGGAAAATCTCTAGCAGTACGTATAGT
AGTTCATGTCATCTTATTATTCAGTATTTATAACTTGCAAAGAAATGAATATCAGAGAGTGAGAGGAACT
TGTTTATTGCAGCTTATAATGGTTACAAATAAAGCAATAGCATCACAAATTTCACAAATAAAGCATTTTT
TTCACTGCATTCTAGTTGTGGTTTGTCCAAACTCATCAATGTATCTTATCATGTCTGGCTCTAGCTATCC
CGCCCCTAACTCCGCCCATCCCGCCCCTAACTCCGCCCAGTTCCGCCCATTCTCCGCCCCATGGCTGACT
AATTTTTTTTATTTATGCAGAGGCCGAGGCCGCCTCGGCCTCTGAGCTATTCCAGAAGTAGTGAGGAGGC
TTTTTTGGAGGCCTAGGGACGTACCCAATTCGCCCTATAGTGAGTCGTATTACGCGCGCTCACTGGCCGT
CGTTTTACAACGTCGTGACTGGGAAAACCCTGGCGTTACCCAACTTAATCGCCTTGCAGCACATCCCCCT
TTCGCCAGCTGGCGTAATAGCGAAGAGGCCCGCACCGATCGCCCTTCCCAACAGTTGCGCAGCCTGAATG
GCGAATGGG
[124 nt withheld, positions 2880-3003]
C
[91 nt withheld, positions 3005-3095]
A
[49 nt withheld, positions 3097-3145]
CCTTTGACGTTGGAGTCCACGTTCTTT
[37 nt withheld, positions 3173-3209]
ACCCTATCTCGGTCTATTCTTTTGATTTATAAGGGATTTTGCCGATTTCGGCCTATTGGTTAAAAAATGA
GCTGATTTAACAAAAATTTAACGCGAATTTTAACAAAATATTAACGCTTACAATTTAGGTGGCACTTTTC
GGGGAAATGTGCGCGGAACCCCTATTTGTTTATTTTTCTAAATACATTCAAATATGTATCCGCTCATGAG
ACAATAACCCTGATAAATGCTTCAATAATATTGAAAAAGGAAGAGTATGAGTATTCAACATTTCCGTGTC
GCCCTTATTCCCTTTTTTGCGGCATTTTGCCTTCCTGTTTTTGCTCACCCAGAAACGCTGGTGAAAGTAA
AAGATGCTGAAGATCAGTTGGGTGCACGAGTGGGTTACATCGAACTGGATCTCAACAGCGGTAAGATCCT
TGAGAGTTTTCGCCCCGAAGAACGTTTTCCAATGATGAGCACTTTTAAAGTTCTGCTATGTGGCGCGGTA
TTATCCCGTATTGACGCCGGGCAAGAGCAACTCGGTCGCCGCATACACTATTCTCAGAATGACTTGGTTG
AGTACTCACCAGTCACAGAAAAGCATCTTACGGATGGCATGACAGTAAGAGAATTATGCAGTGCTGCCAT
AACCATGAGTGATAACACTGCGGCCAACTTACTTCTGACAACGATCGGAGGACCGAAGGAGCTAACCGCT
TTTTTGCACAACATGGGGGATCATGTAACTCGCCTTGATCGTTGGGAACCGGAGCTGAATGAAGCCATAC
CAAACGACGAGCGTGACACCACGATGCCTGTAGCAATGGCAACAACGTTGCGCAAACTATTAACTGGCGA
ACTACTTACTCTAGCTTCCCGGCAACAATTAATAGACTGGATGGAGGCGGATAAAGTTGCAGGACCACTT
CTGCGCTCGGCCCTTCCGGCTGGCTGGTTTATTGCTGATAAATCTGGAGCCGGTGAGCGTGGGTCTCGCG
GTATCATTGCAGCACTGGGGCCAGATGGTAAGCCCTCCCGTATCGTAGTTATCTACACGACGGGGAGTCA
GGCAACTATGGATGAACGAAATAGACAGATCGCTGAGATAGGTGCCTCACTGATTAAGCATTGGTAACTG
TCAGACCAAGTTTACTCATATATACTTTAGATTGATTTAAAACTTCATTTTTAATTTAAAAGGATCTAGG
TGAAGATCCTTTTTGATAATCTCATGACCAAAATCCCTTAACGTGAGTTTTCGTTCCACTGAGCGTCAGA
CCCCGTAGAAAAGATCAAAGGATCTTCTTGAGATCCTTTTTTTCTGCGCGTAATCTGCTGCTTGCAAACA
AAAAAACCACCGCTACCAGCGGTGGTTTGTTTGCCGGATCAAGAGCTACCAACTCTTTTTCCGAAGGTAA
CTGGCTTCAGCAGAGCGCAGATACCAAATACTGTTCTTCTAGTGTAGCCGTAGTTAGGCCACCACTTCAA
GAACTCTGTAGCACCGCCTACATACCTCGCTCTGCTAATCCTGTTACCAGTGGCTGCTGCCAGTGGCGAT
AAGTCGTGTCTTACCGGGTTGGACTCAAGACGATAGTTACCGGATAAGGCGCAGCGGTCGGGCTGAACGG
GGGGTTCGTGCACACAGCCCAGCTTGGAGCGAACGACCTACACCGAACTGAGATACCTACAGCGTGAGCT
ATGAGAAAGCGCCACGCTTCCCGAAGGGAGAAAGGCGGACAGGTATCCGGTAAGCGGCAGGGTCGGAACA
GGAGAGCGCACGAGGGAGCTTCCAGGGGGAAACGCCTGGTATCTTTATAGTCCTGTCGGGTTTCGCCACC
TCTGACTTGAGCGTCGATTTTTGTGATGCTCGTCAGGGGGGCGGAGCCTATGGAAAAACGCCAGCAACGC
GGCCTTTTTACGGTTCCTGGCCTTTTGCTGGCCTTTTGCTCACATGTTCTTTCCTGCGTTATCCCCTGAT
TCTGTGGATAACCGTATTACCGCCTTTGAGTGAGCTGATACCGCTCGCCGCAGCCGAACGACCGAGCGCA
GCGAGTCAGTGAGCGAGGAAGCGGAAGAGCGCCCAATACGCAAACCGCCTCTCCCCGCGCGTTGGCCGAT
TCATTAATGCAGCTGGCACGACAGGTTTCCCGACTGGAAAGCGGGCAGTGAGCGCAACGCAATTAATGTG
AGTTAGCTCACTCATTAGGCACCCCAGGCTTTACACTTTATGCTTCCGGCTCGTATGTTGTGTGGAATTG
TGAGCGGATAACAATTTCACACAGGAAACAGCTATGACCATGATTACGCCAAGCGCGCAATTAACCCTCA
CTAAAGGGAACAAAAGCTGGAGCTGCAAGCTTAATGTAGTCTTATGCAATACTCTTGTAGTCTTGCAACA
TGGTAACGATGAGTTAGCAACATGCCTTACAAGGAGAGAAAAAGCACCGTGCATGCCGATTGGTGGAAGT
AAGGTGGTACGATCGTGCCTTATTAGGAAGGCAACAGACGGGTCTGACATGGATTGGACGAACCACTGAA
TTGCCGCATTGCAGAGATATTGTATTTAAGTGCCTAGCTCGATACATAAACGGGTCTCTCTGGTTAGACC
AGATCTGAGCCTGGGAGCTCTCTGGCTAACTAGGGAACCCACTGCTTAAGCCTCAATAAAGCTTGCCTTG
AGTGCTTCAAGTAGTGTGTGCCCGTCTGTTGTGTGACTCTGGTAACTAGAGATCCCTCAGACCCTTTTAG
TCAGTGTGGAAAATCTCTAGCAGTGGCGCCCGAACAGGGACTTGAAAGCGAAAGGGAAACCAGAGGAGCT
CTCTCGACGCAGGACTCGGCTTGCTGAAGCGCGCACGGCAAGAGGCGAGGGGCGGCGACTGGTGAGTACG
CCAAAAATTTTGACTAGCGGAGGCTAGAAGGAGAGAGATGGGTGCGAGAGCGTCAGTATTAAGCGGGGGA
GAATTAGATCGCGATGGGAAAAAATTCGGTTAAGGCCAGGGGGAAAGAAAAAATATAAATTAAAACATAT
AGTATGGGCAAGCAGGGAGCTAGAACGATTCGCAGTTAATCCTGGCCTGTTAGAAACATCAGAAGGCTGT
AGACAAATACTGGGACAGCTACAACCATCCCTTCAGACAGGATCAGAAGAACTTAGATCATTATATAATA
CAGTAGCAACCCTCTATTGTGTGCATCAAAGGATAGAGATAAAAGACACCAAGGAAGCTTTAGACAAGAT
AGAGGAAGAGCAAAACAAAAGTAAGACCACCGCACAGCAAGCGGCCGCTGATCTTCAGACCTGGAGGAGG
AGATATGAGGGACAATTGGAGAAGTGAATTATATAAATATAAAGTAGTAAAAATTGAACCATTAGGAGTA
GCACCCACCAAGGCAAAGAGAAGAGTGGTGCAGAGAGAAAAAAGAGCAGTGGGAATAGGAGCTTTGTTCC
TTGGGTTCTTGGGAGCAGCAGGAAGCACTATGGGCGCAGCGTCAATGACGCTGACGGTACAGGCCAGACA
ATTATTGTCTGGTATAGTGCAGCAGCAGAACAATTTGCTGAGGGCTATTGAGGCGCAACAGCATCTGTTG
CAACTCACAGTCTGGGGCATCAAGCAGCTCCAGGCAAGAATCCTGGCTGTGGAAAGATACCTAAAGGATC
AACAGCTCCTGGGGATTTGGGGTTGCTCTGGAAAACTCATTTGCACCACTGCTGTGCCTTGGAATGCTAG
TTGGAGTAATAAATCTCTGGAACAGATTTGGAATCACACGACCTGGATGGAGTGGGACAGAGAAATTAAC
AATTACACAAGCTTAATACACTCCTTAATTGAAGAATCGCAAAACCAGCAAGAAAAGAATGAACAAGAAT
TATTGGAATTAGATAAATGGGCAAGTTTGTGGAATTGGTTTAACATAACAAATTGGCTGTGGTATATAAA
ATTATTCATAATGATAGTAGGAGGCTTGGTAGGTTTAAGAATAGTTTTTGCTGTACTTTCTATAGTGAAT
AGAGTTAGGCAGGGATATTCACCATTATCGTTTCAGACCCACCTCCCAACCCCGAGGGGACCCTTGCGCC
TTTTCCAAGGCAGCCCTGGGTTTGCGCAGGGACGCGGCTGCTCTGGGCGTGGTTCCGGGAAACGCAGCGG
CGCCGACCCTGGGTCTCGCACATTCTTCACGTCCGTTCGCAGCGTCACCCGGATCTTCGCCGCTACCCTT
GTGGGCCCCCCGGCGACGCTTCCTGCTCCGCCCCTAAGTCGGGAAGGTTCCTTGCGGTTCGCGGCGTGCC
GGACGTGACAAACGGAAGCCGCACGTCTCACTAGTACCCTCGCAGACGGACAGCGCCAGGGAGCAATGGC
AGCGCGCCGACCGCGATGGGCTGTGGCCAATAGCGGCTGCTCAGCAGGGCGCGCCGAGAGCAGCGGCCGG
GAAGGGGCGGTGCGGGAGGCGGGGTGTGGGGCGGTAGTGTGGGCCCTGTTCCTGCCCGCGCGGTGTTCCG
CATTCTGCAAGCCTCCGGAGCGCACGTCGGCAGTCGGCTCCCTCGTTGACCGAATCACCGACCTCTCTCC
CCAGGGGGTACCACCATGGCCAAGCCTTTGTCTCAAGAAGAATCCACCCTCATTGAAAGAGCAACGGCTA
CAATCAACAGCATCCCCATCTCTGAAGACTACAGCGTCGCCAGCGCAGCTCTCTCTAGCGACGGCCGCAT
CTTCACTGGTGTCAATGTATATCATTTTACTGGGGGACCTTGTGCAGAACTCGTGGTGCTGGGCACTGCT
GCTGCTGCGGCAGCTGGCAACCTGACTTGTATCGTCGCGATCGGAAATGAGAACAGGGGCATCTTGAGCC
CCTGCGGACGGTGCCGACAGGTGCTTCTCGATCTGCATCCTGGGATCAAAGCCATAGTGAAGGACAGTGA
TGGACAGCCGACGGCAGTTGGGATTCGTGAATTGCTGCCCTCTGGTTATGTGTGGGAGGGCCTGCAGCTG
CAGTAGTAAGAATTCTAGATCTTGAGACAAATGGCAGTATTCATCCACAATTTTAAAAGAAAAGGGGGGA
TTGGGGGGTACAGTGCAGGGGAAAGAATAGTAGACATAATAGCAACAGACATACAAACTAAAGAATTACA
AAAACAAATTACAAAAATTCAAAATTTTCGGGTTTATTACAGGGACAGCAGAGATCCACTTTGGCGCCGG
CTCGAGGGGGCCCGGGGTTATTAATAGTAATCAATTACGGGGTCATTAGTTCATAGCCCATATATGGAGT
TCCG
Features (pLannotate 1.2.2; 32 found; start..end, strand, type, name):
      1..304     +  enhancer       CMV enhancer: human cytomegalovirus immediate early enhancer
    305..508     +  promoter       CMV promoter: human cytomegalovirus (CMV) immediate early promoter
    532..549     +  protein_bind   attB1 (fragment): mutant version of attB; core recombination site for the Gateway® BP reaction BP Clonase™
    555..1295    +  CDS            CLIC2: CLIC2_HUMAN - Experimental evidence at protein level: Swiss-Prot protein existence level 1. Can insert into membranes and form chloride ion channels. Channel activity depends on the pH. Membrane insertion seems to be redox-regulated and may occur only under oxydizing conditions. Modulates the activity of RYR2 and inhibits calcium influx. From Homo sapiens (Human).
   1297..1321    -  protein_bind   attB2: mutant version of attB; recombination site for the Gateway® BP reaction BP Clonase™
   1323..1364    +  CDS            V5 tag: epitope tag from simian virus 5
   1406..1994    +  misc_feature   WPRE: woodchuck hepatitis virus posttranscriptional regulatory element
   2045..2064    +  misc_feature   cPPT/CTS (fragment): central polypurine tract and central termination sequence of HIV-1
   2066..2299    +  LTR            3' LTR (ΔU3): self-inactivating 3' long terminal repeat (LTR) from HIV-1
   2377..2498    +  polyA_signal   SV40 poly(A) signal: SV40 polyadenylation signal
   2538..2673    +  rep_origin     SV40 ori: SV40 origin of replication
   2694..2712    -  promoter       T7 promoter: promoter for bacteriophage T7 RNA polymerase
   2720..2875    +  CDS            lacZα (fragment): LacZα fragment of β-galactosidase; lacZ fragment
   2880..3308    +  rep_origin     f1 ori (sequence partly withheld): f1 bacteriophage origin of replication; arrow indicates direction of (+) strand synthesis
   3361..3465    +  promoter       AmpR promoter: bla
   3466..4326    +  CDS            AmpR: β-lactamase; bla; confers resistance to ampicillin, carbenicillin, and related antibiotics
   4497..5085    +  rep_origin     ori: high-copy-number ColE1/pMB1/pBR322/pUC origin of replication
   5268..5360    +  CDS            lacI (fragment): lac repressor; lacI; The lac repressor binds to the lac operator to inhibit transcription in E. coli. This inhibition can be relieved by adding lactose or isopropyl-β-D-thiogalactopyranoside (IPTG).
   5373..5394    +  protein_bind   CAP binding site: CAP binding activates transcription in the presence of cAMP. E. coli catabolite activator protein
   5409..5439    +  promoter       lac promoter: promoter for the E. coli lac operon
   5447..5463    +  protein_bind   lac operator: The lac repressor binds to the lac operator to inhibit transcription in E. coli. This inhibition can be relieved by adding lactose or isopropyl-β-D-thiogalactopyranoside (IPTG). lac repressor encoded by lacI
   5508..5526    +  promoter       T3 promoter: promoter for bacteriophage T3 RNA polymerase
   5554..5780    +  promoter       RSV promoter: Rous sarcoma virus enhancer/promoter
   5781..5961    +  LTR            5' LTR (truncated): truncated 5' long terminal repeat (LTR) from HIV-1
   6008..6133    +  misc_feature   HIV-1 Ψ: packaging signal of human immunodeficiency virus type 1
   6117..6480    +  CDS            HIV-1 gag (fragment): gag protein from human immunodeficiency virus 1; gag
   6626..6859    +  misc_feature   RRE: The Rev response element (RRE) of HIV-1 allows for Rev-dependent mRNA export from the nucleus to the cytoplasm.
   7236..7262    +  CDS            Rev (fragment): human immunodeficiency virus 1 (HIV-1) Rev protein; rev; enhances nuclear export of unspliced and incompletely spliced viral mRNAs
   7263..7763    +  promoter       hPGK promoter: human phosphoglycerate kinase 1 promoter
   7775..8170    +  CDS            BSD: blasticidin S deaminase; Aspergillus terreus BSD; confers resistance to blasticidin
   8230..8347    +  misc_feature   cPPT/CTS: central polypurine tract and central termination sequence of HIV-1
   8406..8463    +  enhancer       CMV enhancer (fragment): human cytomegalovirus immediate early enhancer
