>Addgene plasmid #161654 | IDG_KCNS2_OE_1 | addgene full sequence | sequence record 334536 | Addgene NGS Result
CATAGCCCATATATGGAGTTCCGCGTTACATAACTTACGGTAAATGGCCCGCCTGGCTGACCGCCCAACG
ACCCCCGCCCATTGACGTCAATAATGACGTATGTTCCCATAGTAACGCCAATAGGGACTTTCCATTGACG
TCAATGGGTGGAGTATTTACGGTAAACTGCCCACTTGGCAGTACATCAAGTGTATCATATGCCAAGTACG
CCCCCTATTGACGTCAATGACGGTAAATGGCCCGCCTGGCATTATGCCCAGTACATGACCTTATGGGACT
TTCCTACTTGGCAGTACATCTACGTATTAGTCATCGCTATTACCATGGTGATGCGGTTTTGGCAGTACAT
CAATGGGCGTGGATAGCGGTTTGACTCACGGGGATTTCCAAGTCTCCACCCCATTGACGTCAATGGGAGT
TTGTTTTGGCACCAAAATCAACGGGACTTTCCAAAATGTCGTAACAACTCCGCCCCATTGACGCAAATGG
GCGGTAGGCGTGTACGGTGGGAGGTCTATATAAGCAGAGCTCTCTGGCTAACTGTCGGGATCAACAAGTT
TGTACAAAAAACTTGGCATGACCGGCCAGAGCCTGTGGGACGTGTCGGAGGCTAACGTCGAGGACGGGGA
GATCCGCATCAATGTGGGCGGCTTCAAGAGGAGGCTGCGCTCGCACACGCTGCTGCGCTTCCCCGAGACG
CGCCTGGGCCGCTTGCTGCTCTGCCACTCGCGCGAGGCCATTCTGGAGCTCTGCGATGACTACGACGACG
TCCAGCGGGAGTTCTACTTCGACCGCAACCCTGAGCTCTTCCCCTACGTGCTGCATTTCTATCACACCGG
CAAGCTTCACGTCATGGCTGAGCTATGTGTCTTCTCCTTCAGCCAGGAGATCGAGTACTGGGGCATCAAC
GAGTTCTTCATTGACTCCTGCTGCAGCTACAGCTACCATGGCCGCAAAGTAGAGCCCGAGCAGGAGAAGT
GGGACGAGCAGAGTGACCAGGAGAGCACCACGTCTTCCTTCGATGAGATCCTTGCCTTCTACAACGACGC
CTCCAAGTTCGATGGGCAGCCCCTCGGCAACTTCCGCAGGCAGCTGTGGCTGGCGCTGGACAACCCCGGC
TACTCAGTGCTGAGCAGGGTCTTCAGCATCCTGTCCATCCTGGTGGTGATGGGGTCCATCATCACCATGT
GCCTCAATAGCCTGCCCGATTTCCAAATCCCTGACAGCCAGGGCAACCCTGGCGAGGACCCTAGGTTCGA
AATCGTGGAGCACTTTGGCATTGCCTGGTTCACATTTGAGCTGGTGGCCAGGTTTGCTGTGGCCCCTGAC
TTCCTCAAGTTCTTCAAGAATGCCCTAAACCTTATTGACCTCATGTCCATCGTCCCCTTTTACATCACTC
TGGTGGTGAACCTGGTGGTGGAGAGCACACCTACTTTAGCCAACTTGGGCAGGGTGGCCCAGGTCCTGAG
GCTGATGCGGATCTTCCGCATCTTAAAGCTGGCCAGGCACTCCACTGGCCTCCGCTCCCTGGGGGCCACT
TTGAAATACAGCTACAAAGAAGTAGGGCTGCTCTTGCTCTACCTCTCCGTGGGGATTTCCATCTTCTCCG
TGGTGGCCTACACCATTGAAAAGGAGGAGAACGAGGGCCTGGCCACCATCCCTGCCTGCTGGTGGTGGGC
TACCGTCAGTATGACCACAGTGGGGTACGGGGATGTGGTCCCAGGGACCACGGCAGGAAAGCTGACTGCC
TCTGCCTGCATCTTGGCAGGCATCCTCGTGGTGGTCCTGCCCATCACCTTGATCTTCAATAAGTTCTCCC
ACTTTTACCGGCGCCAAAAGCAACTTGAGAGTGCCATGCGCAGCTGTGACTTTGGAGATGGAATGAAGGA
GGTCCCTTCGGTCAATTTAAGGGACTATTATGCCCATAAAGTTAAATCCCTTATGGCAAGCCTGACGAAC
ATGAGCAGGAGCTCACCAAGTGAACTCAGTTTAAATGATTCCCTACGTTACCAAACTTTCTTGTACAAAG
TGGTTGGTAAGCCTATCCCTAACCCTCTCCTCGGTCTCGATTCTACGTAGTAATGAGCTAGCGCTAACCG
GTGGCGCGTTAAGTCGACAATCAACCTCTGGATTACAAAATTTGTGAAAGATTGACTGGTATTCTTAACT
ATGTTGCTCCTTTTACGCTATGTGGATACGCTGCTTTAATGCCTTTGTATCATGCTATTGCTTCCCGTAT
GGCTTTCATTTTCTCCTCCTTGTATAAATCCTGGTTGCTGTCTCTTTATGAGGAGTTGTGGCCCGTTGTC
AGGCAACGTGGCGTGGTGTGCACTGTGTTTGCTGACGCAACCCCCACTGGTTGGGGCATTGCCACCACCT
GTCAGCTCCTTTCCGGGACTTTCGCTTTCCCCCTCCCTATTGCCACGGCGGAACTCATCGCCGCCTGCCT
TGCCCGCTGCTGGACAGGGGCTCGGCTGTTGGGCACTGACAATTCCGTGGTGTTGTCGGGGAAATCATCG
TCCTTTCCTTGGCTGCTCGCCTGTGTTGCCACCTGGATTCTGCGCGGGACGTCCTTCTGCTACGTCCCTT
CGGCCCTCAATCCAGCGGACCTTCCTTCCCGCGGCCTGCTGCCGGCTCTGCGGCCTCTTCCGCGTCTTCG
CCTTCGCCCTCAGACGAGTCGGATCTCCCTTTGGGCCGCCTCCCCGCGTCGACTTTAAGACCAATGACTT
ACAAGGCAGCTGTAGATCTTAGCCACTTTTTAAAAGAAAAGGGGGGACTGGAAGGGCTAATTCACTCCCA
ACGAAGACAAGATCTGCTTTTTGCTTGTACTGGGTCTCTCTGGTTAGACCAGATCTGAGCCTGGGAGCTC
TCTGGCTAACTAGGGAACCCACTGCTTAAGCCTCAATAAAGCTTGCCTTGAGTGCTTCAAGTAGTGTGTG
CCCGTCTGTTGTGTGACTCTGGTAACTAGAGATCCCTCAGACCCTTTTAGTCAGTGTGGAAAATCTCTAG
CAGTACGTATAGTAGTTCATGTCATCTTATTATTCAGTATTTATAACTTGCAAAGAAATGAATATCAGAG
AGTGAGAGGAACTTGTTTATTGCAGCTTATAATGGTTACAAATAAAGCAATAGCATCACAAATTTCACAA
ATAAAGCATTTTTTTCACTGCATTCTAGTTGTGGTTTGTCCAAACTCATCAATGTATCTTATCATGTCTG
GCTCTAGCTATCCCGCCCCTAACTCCGCCCATCCCGCCCCTAACTCCGCCCAGTTCCGCCCATTCTCCGC
CCCATGGCTGACTAATTTTTTTTATTTATGCAGAGGCCGAGGCCGCCTCGGCCTCTGAGCTATTCCAGAA
GTAGTGAGGAGGCTTTTTTGGAGGCCTAGGGACGTACCCAATTCGCCCTATAGTGAGTCGTATTACGCGC
GCTCACTGGCCGTCGTTTTACAACGTCGTGACTGGGAAAACCCTGGCGTTACCCAACTTAATCGCCTTGC
AGCACATCCCCCTTTCGCCAGCTGGCGTAATAGCGAAGAGGCCCGCACCGATCGCCCTTCCCAACAGTTG
CGCAGCCTGAATGGCGAATGGG
[124 nt withheld, positions 3593-3716]
C
[91 nt withheld, positions 3718-3808]
A
[49 nt withheld, positions 3810-3858]
CCTTTGACGTTGGAGTCCACGTTCTTT
[37 nt withheld, positions 3886-3922]
ACCCTATCTCGGTCTATTCTTTTGATTTATAAGGGATTTTGCCGATTTCGGCCTATTGGTTAAAAAATGA
GCTGATTTAACAAAAATTTAACGCGAATTTTAACAAAATATTAACGCTTACAATTTAGGTGGCACTTTTC
GGGGAAATGTGCGCGGAACCCCTATTTGTTTATTTTTCTAAATACATTCAAATATGTATCCGCTCATGAG
ACAATAACCCTGATAAATGCTTCAATAATATTGAAAAAGGAAGAGTATGAGTATTCAACATTTCCGTGTC
GCCCTTATTCCCTTTTTTGCGGCATTTTGCCTTCCTGTTTTTGCTCACCCAGAAACGCTGGTGAAAGTAA
AAGATGCTGAAGATCAGTTGGGTGCACGAGTGGGTTACATCGAACTGGATCTCAACAGCGGTAAGATCCT
TGAGAGTTTTCGCCCCGAAGAACGTTTTCCAATGATGAGCACTTTTAAAGTTCTGCTATGTGGCGCGGTA
TTATCCCGTATTGACGCCGGGCAAGAGCAACTCGGTCGCCGCATACACTATTCTCAGAATGACTTGGTTG
AGTACTCACCAGTCACAGAAAAGCATCTTACGGATGGCATGACAGTAAGAGAATTATGCAGTGCTGCCAT
AACCATGAGTGATAACACTGCGGCCAACTTACTTCTGACAACGATCGGAGGACCGAAGGAGCTAACCGCT
TTTTTGCACAACATGGGGGATCATGTAACTCGCCTTGATCGTTGGGAACCGGAGCTGAATGAAGCCATAC
CAAACGACGAGCGTGACACCACGATGCCTGTAGCAATGGCAACAACGTTGCGCAAACTATTAACTGGCGA
ACTACTTACTCTAGCTTCCCGGCAACAATTAATAGACTGGATGGAGGCGGATAAAGTTGCAGGACCACTT
CTGCGCTCGGCCCTTCCGGCTGGCTGGTTTATTGCTGATAAATCTGGAGCCGGTGAGCGTGGGTCTCGCG
GTATCATTGCAGCACTGGGGCCAGATGGTAAGCCCTCCCGTATCGTAGTTATCTACACGACGGGGAGTCA
GGCAACTATGGATGAACGAAATAGACAGATCGCTGAGATAGGTGCCTCACTGATTAAGCATTGGTAACTG
TCAGACCAAGTTTACTCATATATACTTTAGATTGATTTAAAACTTCATTTTTAATTTAAAAGGATCTAGG
TGAAGATCCTTTTTGATAATCTCATGACCAAAATCCCTTAACGTGAGTTTTCGTTCCACTGAGCGTCAGA
CCCCGTAGAAAAGATCAAAGGATCTTCTTGAGATCCTTTTTTTCTGCGCGTAATCTGCTGCTTGCAAACA
AAAAAACCACCGCTACCAGCGGTGGTTTGTTTGCCGGATCAAGAGCTACCAACTCTTTTTCCGAAGGTAA
CTGGCTTCAGCAGAGCGCAGATACCAAATACTGTTCTTCTAGTGTAGCCGTAGTTAGGCCACCACTTCAA
GAACTCTGTAGCACCGCCTACATACCTCGCTCTGCTAATCCTGTTACCAGTGGCTGCTGCCAGTGGCGAT
AAGTCGTGTCTTACCGGGTTGGACTCAAGACGATAGTTACCGGATAAGGCGCAGCGGTCGGGCTGAACGG
GGGGTTCGTGCACACAGCCCAGCTTGGAGCGAACGACCTACACCGAACTGAGATACCTACAGCGTGAGCT
ATGAGAAAGCGCCACGCTTCCCGAAGGGAGAAAGGCGGACAGGTATCCGGTAAGCGGCAGGGTCGGAACA
GGAGAGCGCACGAGGGAGCTTCCAGGGGGAAACGCCTGGTATCTTTATAGTCCTGTCGGGTTTCGCCACC
TCTGACTTGAGCGTCGATTTTTGTGATGCTCGTCAGGGGGGCGGAGCCTATGGAAAAACGCCAGCAACGC
GGCCTTTTTACGGTTCCTGGCCTTTTGCTGGCCTTTTGCTCACATGTTCTTTCCTGCGTTATCCCCTGAT
TCTGTGGATAACCGTATTACCGCCTTTGAGTGAGCTGATACCGCTCGCCGCAGCCGAACGACCGAGCGCA
GCGAGTCAGTGAGCGAGGAAGCGGAAGAGCGCCCAATACGCAAACCGCCTCTCCCCGCGCGTTGGCCGAT
TCATTAATGCAGCTGGCACGACAGGTTTCCCGACTGGAAAGCGGGCAGTGAGCGCAACGCAATTAATGTG
AGTTAGCTCACTCATTAGGCACCCCAGGCTTTACACTTTATGCTTCCGGCTCGTATGTTGTGTGGAATTG
TGAGCGGATAACAATTTCACACAGGAAACAGCTATGACCATGATTACGCCAAGCGCGCAATTAACCCTCA
CTAAAGGGAACAAAAGCTGGAGCTGCAAGCTTAATGTAGTCTTATGCAATACTCTTGTAGTCTTGCAACA
TGGTAACGATGAGTTAGCAACATGCCTTACAAGGAGAGAAAAAGCACCGTGCATGCCGATTGGTGGAAGT
AAGGTGGTACGATCGTGCCTTATTAGGAAGGCAACAGACGGGTCTGACATGGATTGGACGAACCACTGAA
TTGCCGCATTGCAGAGATATTGTATTTAAGTGCCTAGCTCGATACATAAACGGGTCTCTCTGGTTAGACC
AGATCTGAGCCTGGGAGCTCTCTGGCTAACTAGGGAACCCACTGCTTAAGCCTCAATAAAGCTTGCCTTG
AGTGCTTCAAGTAGTGTGTGCCCGTCTGTTGTGTGACTCTGGTAACTAGAGATCCCTCAGACCCTTTTAG
TCAGTGTGGAAAATCTCTAGCAGTGGCGCCCGAACAGGGACTTGAAAGCGAAAGGGAAACCAGAGGAGCT
CTCTCGACGCAGGACTCGGCTTGCTGAAGCGCGCACGGCAAGAGGCGAGGGGCGGCGACTGGTGAGTACG
CCAAAAATTTTGACTAGCGGAGGCTAGAAGGAGAGAGATGGGTGCGAGAGCGTCAGTATTAAGCGGGGGA
GAATTAGATCGCGATGGGAAAAAATTCGGTTAAGGCCAGGGGGAAAGAAAAAATATAAATTAAAACATAT
AGTATGGGCAAGCAGGGAGCTAGAACGATTCGCAGTTAATCCTGGCCTGTTAGAAACATCAGAAGGCTGT
AGACAAATACTGGGACAGCTACAACCATCCCTTCAGACAGGATCAGAAGAACTTAGATCATTATATAATA
CAGTAGCAACCCTCTATTGTGTGCATCAAAGGATAGAGATAAAAGACACCAAGGAAGCTTTAGACAAGAT
AGAGGAAGAGCAAAACAAAAGTAAGACCACCGCACAGCAAGCGGCCGCTGATCTTCAGACCTGGAGGAGG
AGATATGAGGGACAATTGGAGAAGTGAATTATATAAATATAAAGTAGTAAAAATTGAACCATTAGGAGTA
GCACCCACCAAGGCAAAGAGAAGAGTGGTGCAGAGAGAAAAAAGAGCAGTGGGAATAGGAGCTTTGTTCC
TTGGGTTCTTGGGAGCAGCAGGAAGCACTATGGGCGCAGCGTCAATGACGCTGACGGTACAGGCCAGACA
ATTATTGTCTGGTATAGTGCAGCAGCAGAACAATTTGCTGAGGGCTATTGAGGCGCAACAGCATCTGTTG
CAACTCACAGTCTGGGGCATCAAGCAGCTCCAGGCAAGAATCCTGGCTGTGGAAAGATACCTAAAGGATC
AACAGCTCCTGGGGATTTGGGGTTGCTCTGGAAAACTCATTTGCACCACTGCTGTGCCTTGGAATGCTAG
TTGGAGTAATAAATCTCTGGAACAGATTTGGAATCACACGACCTGGATGGAGTGGGACAGAGAAATTAAC
AATTACACAAGCTTAATACACTCCTTAATTGAAGAATCGCAAAACCAGCAAGAAAAGAATGAACAAGAAT
TATTGGAATTAGATAAATGGGCAAGTTTGTGGAATTGGTTTAACATAACAAATTGGCTGTGGTATATAAA
ATTATTCATAATGATAGTAGGAGGCTTGGTAGGTTTAAGAATAGTTTTTGCTGTACTTTCTATAGTGAAT
AGAGTTAGGCAGGGATATTCACCATTATCGTTTCAGACCCACCTCCCAACCCCGAGGGGACCCTTGCGCC
TTTTCCAAGGCAGCCCTGGGTTTGCGCAGGGACGCGGCTGCTCTGGGCGTGGTTCCGGGAAACGCAGCGG
CGCCGACCCTGGGTCTCGCACATTCTTCACGTCCGTTCGCAGCGTCACCCGGATCTTCGCCGCTACCCTT
GTGGGCCCCCCGGCGACGCTTCCTGCTCCGCCCCTAAGTCGGGAAGGTTCCTTGCGGTTCGCGGCGTGCC
GGACGTGACAAACGGAAGCCGCACGTCTCACTAGTACCCTCGCAGACGGACAGCGCCAGGGAGCAATGGC
AGCGCGCCGACCGCGATGGGCTGTGGCCAATAGCGGCTGCTCAGCAGGGCGCGCCGAGAGCAGCGGCCGG
GAAGGGGCGGTGCGGGAGGCGGGGTGTGGGGCGGTAGTGTGGGCCCTGTTCCTGCCCGCGCGGTGTTCCG
CATTCTGCAAGCCTCCGGAGCGCACGTCGGCAGTCGGCTCCCTCGTTGACCGAATCACCGACCTCTCTCC
CCAGGGGGTACCACCATGGCCAAGCCTTTGTCTCAAGAAGAATCCACCCTCATTGAAAGAGCAACGGCTA
CAATCAACAGCATCCCCATCTCTGAAGACTACAGCGTCGCCAGCGCAGCTCTCTCTAGCGACGGCCGCAT
CTTCACTGGTGTCAATGTATATCATTTTACTGGGGGACCTTGTGCAGAACTCGTGGTGCTGGGCACTGCT
GCTGCTGCGGCAGCTGGCAACCTGACTTGTATCGTCGCGATCGGAAATGAGAACAGGGGCATCTTGAGCC
CCTGCGGACGGTGCCGACAGGTGCTTCTCGATCTGCATCCTGGGATCAAAGCCATAGTGAAGGACAGTGA
TGGACAGCCGACGGCAGTTGGGATTCGTGAATTGCTGCCCTCTGGTTATGTGTGGGAGGGCCTGCAGCTG
CAGTAGTAAGAATTCTAGATCTTGAGACAAATGGCAGTATTCATCCACAATTTTAAAAGAAAAGGGGGGA
TTGGGGGGTACAGTGCAGGGGAAAGAATAGTAGACATAATAGCAACAGACATACAAACTAAAGAATTACA
AAAACAAATTACAAAAATTCAAAATTTTCGGGTTTATTACAGGGACAGCAGAGATCCACTTTGGCGCCGG
CTCGAGGGGGCCCGGGGTTATTAATAGTAATCAATTACGGGGTCATTAGTT
Features (pLannotate 1.2.2; 32 found; start..end, strand, type, name):
     24..327     +  enhancer       CMV enhancer: human cytomegalovirus immediate early enhancer
    328..531     +  promoter       CMV promoter: human cytomegalovirus (CMV) immediate early promoter
    555..571     +  protein_bind   attB1 (fragment): mutant version of attB; core recombination site for the Gateway® BP reaction BP Clonase™
    578..2008    +  CDS            KCNS2: KCNS2_HUMAN - Also known as KIAA1144. Experimental evidence at protein level: Swiss-Prot protein existence level 1. Potassium channel subunit that does not form functional channels by itself. Can form functional heterotetrameric channels with KCNB1 and KCNB2; modulates the delayed rectifier voltage-gated potassium channel activation and deactivation rates of KCNB1 and KCNB2. From Homo sapiens (Human).
   2016..2033    -  protein_bind   attB2 (fragment): mutant version of attB; core recombination site for the Gateway® BP reaction BP Clonase™
   2036..2077    +  CDS            V5 tag: epitope tag from simian virus 5
   2119..2707    +  misc_feature   WPRE: woodchuck hepatitis virus posttranscriptional regulatory element
   2758..2777    +  misc_feature   cPPT/CTS (fragment): central polypurine tract and central termination sequence of HIV-1
   2779..3012    +  LTR            3' LTR (ΔU3): self-inactivating 3' long terminal repeat (LTR) from HIV-1
   3090..3211    +  polyA_signal   SV40 poly(A) signal: SV40 polyadenylation signal
   3251..3386    +  rep_origin     SV40 ori: SV40 origin of replication
   3407..3425    -  promoter       T7 promoter: promoter for bacteriophage T7 RNA polymerase
   3433..3588    +  CDS            lacZα (fragment): LacZα fragment of β-galactosidase; lacZ fragment
   3593..4021    +  rep_origin     f1 ori (sequence partly withheld): f1 bacteriophage origin of replication; arrow indicates direction of (+) strand synthesis
   4074..4178    +  promoter       AmpR promoter: bla
   4179..5039    +  CDS            AmpR: β-lactamase; bla; confers resistance to ampicillin, carbenicillin, and related antibiotics
   5210..5798    +  rep_origin     ori: high-copy-number ColE1/pMB1/pBR322/pUC origin of replication
   5981..6073    +  CDS            lacI (fragment): lac repressor; lacI; The lac repressor binds to the lac operator to inhibit transcription in E. coli. This inhibition can be relieved by adding lactose or isopropyl-β-D-thiogalactopyranoside (IPTG).
   6086..6107    +  protein_bind   CAP binding site: CAP binding activates transcription in the presence of cAMP. E. coli catabolite activator protein
   6122..6152    +  promoter       lac promoter: promoter for the E. coli lac operon
   6160..6176    +  protein_bind   lac operator: The lac repressor binds to the lac operator to inhibit transcription in E. coli. This inhibition can be relieved by adding lactose or isopropyl-β-D-thiogalactopyranoside (IPTG). lac repressor encoded by lacI
   6221..6239    +  promoter       T3 promoter: promoter for bacteriophage T3 RNA polymerase
   6267..6493    +  promoter       RSV promoter: Rous sarcoma virus enhancer/promoter
   6494..6674    +  LTR            5' LTR (truncated): truncated 5' long terminal repeat (LTR) from HIV-1
   6721..6846    +  misc_feature   HIV-1 Ψ: packaging signal of human immunodeficiency virus type 1
   6830..7193    +  CDS            HIV-1 gag (fragment): gag protein from human immunodeficiency virus 1; gag
   7339..7572    +  misc_feature   RRE: The Rev response element (RRE) of HIV-1 allows for Rev-dependent mRNA export from the nucleus to the cytoplasm.
   7949..7975    +  CDS            Rev (fragment): human immunodeficiency virus 1 (HIV-1) Rev protein; rev; enhances nuclear export of unspliced and incompletely spliced viral mRNAs
   7976..8476    +  promoter       hPGK promoter: human phosphoglycerate kinase 1 promoter
   8488..8883    +  CDS            BSD: blasticidin S deaminase; Aspergillus terreus BSD; confers resistance to blasticidin
   8943..9060    +  misc_feature   cPPT/CTS: central polypurine tract and central termination sequence of HIV-1
   9119..9153    +  enhancer       CMV enhancer (fragment): human cytomegalovirus immediate early enhancer
