[The description below was written by a language model from this plasmid's Addgene catalogue record and pLannotate feature annotations shown in this document.]
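Description:
IDG_KCNS2_OE_1 is a mammalian overexpression construct built on the pLX304 backbone, which the feature table shows to be a third-generation, self-inactivating HIV-1 lentiviral transfer vector. The human KCNS2 open reading frame (also known as Kv9.2) was introduced by Gateway recombination and sits between residual attB1 and attB2 sites, downstream of the CMV immediate early enhancer/promoter and in frame with a backbone-encoded C-terminal V5 epitope tag. A WPRE follows the tagged cassette to boost transcript stability and expression. KCNS2 encodes a "silent" voltage-gated potassium channel subunit that does not form functional channels alone but co-assembles with KCNB1 and KCNB2 and modulates their activation and deactivation kinetics. A separate hPGK promoter drives blasticidin S deaminase, allowing blasticidin selection of transduced or transfected cells.

The viral elements comprise an RSV promoter fused to a truncated 5' LTR (making genomic RNA production Tat-independent), the Ψ packaging signal with a gag fragment, the RRE for Rev-dependent export, a cPPT/CTS, and a ΔU3 3' LTR that inactivates LTR promoter activity after integration. An SV40 poly(A) signal and SV40 origin lie outside the provirus. In bacteria the plasmid carries AmpR, an f1 origin and a ColE1/pUC-type origin, although the catalogue lists it as low copy and specifies a recombination-deficient strain, as is typical for LTR-containing vectors.

Two sequencing records are attached to this entry. The 9,153 nt record contains KCNS2, as catalogued. The 8,463 nt record has the same backbone but is annotated with human CLIC2 instead, so it does not match the described insert.
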