Addgene plasmid #161654: IDG_KCNS2_OE_1
Purpose: Overexpresses KCNS2
Depositing lab: Mike McManus. Depositing organization: University of California, San Francisco (UCSF).
Backbone
  Vector backbone: pLX304
  Vector type: Mammalian Expression
  Selectable markers: Blasticidin
Growth in bacteria
  Bacterial resistance: Ampicillin, 100 μg/mL
  Growth temperature: 30°C
  Growth strain: NEB Stable
  Copy number: Low Copy
Gene/Insert
  Gene/Insert name: KCNS2
  Species: H. sapiens (human)
  Entrez Gene: KCNS2 (a.k.a. KV9.2)
  Tag / fusion protein: V5 (C terminal on backbone)
  Cloning method: Gateway Cloning
Terms and licenses: Academic/Nonprofit Terms; Industry Terms: Not Available to Industry
How to cite: IDG_KCNS2_OE_1 was a gift from Mike McManus (Addgene plasmid # 161654 ; http://n2t.net/addgene:161654 ; RRID:Addgene_161654)
