>Addgene plasmid #161654 | IDG_KCNS2_OE_1 | depositor partial sequence | sequence record 313353 | Full Sequence
ATGACCGGCCAGAGCCTGTGGGACGTGTCGGAGGCTAACGTCGAGGACGGGGAGATCCGCATCAATGTGG
GCGGCTTCAAGAGGAGGCTGCGCTCGCACACGCTGCTGCGCTTCCCCGAGACGCGCCTGGGCCGCTTGCT
GCTCTGCCACTCGCGCGAGGCCATTCTGGAGCTCTGCGATGACTACGACGACGTCCAGCGGGAGTTCTAC
TTCGACCGCAACCCTGAGCTCTTCCCCTACGTGCTGCATTTCTATCACACCGGCAAGCTTCACGTCATGG
CTGAGCTATGTGTCTTCTCCTTCAGCCAGGAGATCGAGTACTGGGGCATCAACGAGTTCTTCATTGACTC
CTGCTGCAGCTACAGCTACCATGGCCGCAAAGTAGAGCCCGAGCAGGAGAAGTGGGACGAGCAGAGTGAC
CAGGAGAGCACCACGTCTTCCTTCGATGAGATCCTTGCCTTCTACAACGACGCCTCCAAGTTCGATGGGC
AGCCCCTCGGCAACTTCCGCAGGCAGCTGTGGCTGGCGCTGGACAACCCCGGCTACTCAGTGCTGAGCAG
GGTCTTCAGCATCCTGTCCATCCTGGTGGTGATGGGGTCCATCATCACCATGTGCCTCAATAGCCTGCCC
GATTTCCAAATCCCTGACAGCCAGGGCAACCCTGGCGAGGACCCTAGGTTCGAAATCGTGGAGCACTTTG
GCATTGCCTGGTTCACATTTGAGCTGGTGGCCAGGTTTGCTGTGGCCCCTGACTTCCTCAAGTTCTTCAA
GAATGCCCTAAACCTTATTGACCTCATGTCCATCGTCCCCTTTTACATCACTCTGGTGGTGAACCTGGTG
GTGGAGAGCACACCTACTTTAGCCAACTTGGGCAGGGTGGCCCAGGTCCTGAGGCTGATGCGGATCTTCC
GCATCTTAAAGCTGGCCAGGCACTCCACTGGCCTCCGCTCCCTGGGGGCCACTTTGAAATACAGCTACAA
AGAAGTAGGGCTGCTCTTGCTCTACCTCTCCGTGGGGATTTCCATCTTCTCCGTGGTGGCCTACACCATT
GAAAAGGAGGAGAACGAGGGCCTGGCCACCATCCCTGCCTGCTGGTGGTGGGCTACCGTCAGTATGACCA
CAGTGGGGTACGGGGATGTGGTCCCAGGGACCACGGCAGGAAAGCTGACTGCCTCTGCCTGCATCTTGGC
AGGCATCCTCGTGGTGGTCCTGCCCATCACCTTGATCTTCAATAAGTTCTCCCACTTTTACCGGCGCCAA
AAGCAACTTGAGAGTGCCATGCGCAGCTGTGACTTTGGAGATGGAATGAAGGAGGTCCCTTCGGTCAATT
TAAGGGACTATTATGCCCATAAAGTTAAATCCCTTATGGCAAGCCTGACGAACATGAGCAGGAGCTCACC
AAGTGAACTCAGTTTAAATGATTCCCTACGTTACCAAACTTTCTTGTACAAAGTGGTTGGTAAGCCTATC
CCTAACCCTCTCCTCGGTCTCGATTCTACGTAG
